Addgene plasmid #104794: pSC20
Purpose: CRISPR/Cas9 2xplex gRNA targeting Medtr2g020630 (FmoI). Also expresses Cas9 from AtUBQ10 promoter
Depositing lab: Nevin Young. Depositing organization: University of Minnesota. Publication: Validating Genome-Wide Association Candidates Controlling Quantitative Variation in Nodulation. Curtin SJ, Tiffin P, Guhlin J, Trujillo DI, Burghart LT, Atkins P, Baltes NJ, Denny R, Voytas DF, Stupar RM, Young ND. Plant Physiol. 2017 Feb;173(2):921-931. doi: 10.1104/pp.16.01923. Epub 2017 Jan 5. PubMed 28057894.
Backbone
  Vector backbone: pSC218
  Vector type: Plant Expression, CRISPR
Growth in bacteria
  Bacterial resistance: Kanamycin, 50 μg/mL
  Growth temperature: 37°C
  Growth strain: DH5alpha
  Copy number: Low Copy
Gene/Insert
  Gene/Insert name: Medtr2g020630 (alt name: FmoI)
  gRNA/shRNA sequence: gaagccactgattcaattgg, ggatgcttacctcctgacca
  Cloning method: Gateway Cloning
Terms and licenses: Academic/Nonprofit Terms; Industry Terms: Not Available to Industry
Depositor comments: 112-142:3.1. Alternative name of plasmid: pSG218UG
How to cite: pSC20 was a gift from Nevin Young (Addgene plasmid # 104794 ; http://n2t.net/addgene:104794 ; RRID:Addgene_104794)
