[The description below was written by a language model from this plasmid's Addgene catalogue record and pLannotate feature annotations shown in this document.]
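Description:
pSC20 (also listed as pSG218UG) is a plant-expression CRISPR/Cas9 binary vector of about 18.3 kb, built on the pSC218 backbone by multisite Gateway cloning. It is designed to mutate Medtr2g020630 (FmoI), whose locus name follows the Medicago truncatula gene naming convention. The backbone is a broad-host-range, low-copy replicon carrying oriV with its trans-acting replication protein trfA, together with an incP oriT and traJ that allow conjugative mobilisation. Bacterial selection is by kanamycin through an aphA-3-type KanR gene. Remnants of tetracycline resistance genes, an IS1 element, a ColE1-type origin fragment and lacZα/M13 fragments are also annotated, and these appear to be backbone leftovers rather than functional parts. Nopaline-type left and right T-DNA border repeats delimit the region intended for Agrobacterium-mediated transfer into plant cells.

Within the T-DNA, attB1, attB5 and attB2 recombination scars mark the joins between the Gateway-assembled modules. The first module encodes a 2xFLAG-tagged, plant codon-optimised Streptococcus pyogenes Cas9 containing the potato IV2 intron, ending in a NOS terminator. The catalogue entry states that it is driven by the AtUBQ10 promoter, although that promoter is not annotated in the feature table. Downstream lie two S. pyogenes gRNA scaffolds, matching the two guides recorded against FmoI; the promoters driving these guides are not identified in the record. Targeting the gene at two sites at once can produce a deletion between the cuts or independent indels. A CaMV 35S promoter driving the bar gene (BlpR), followed by a NOS terminator, confers phosphinothricin/bialaphos resistance for selecting transformed plant tissue. The associated publication indicates that the construct was used to generate knockouts for validating genome-wide association candidates that influence nodulation.
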