Features (pLannotate 1.2.2; 39 found; start..end, strand, type, name):
      3..27      +  protein_bind   attB1: mutant version of attB; recombination site for the Gateway® BP reaction BP Clonase™
     49..96      +  CDS            2xFLAG: two tandem FLAG® epitope tags
    148..4437    +  CDS            pcoCas9: Cas9 endonuclease from the Streptococcus pyogenes Type II CRISPR/Cas system plant codon-optimized Cas9 gene containing the potato IV2 intron
   4496..4748    +  terminator     NOS terminator: nopaline synthase terminator and poly(A) signal
   4793..4813    +  protein_bind   attB5: mutant version of attB; core recombination site for the Gateway® BP reaction BP Clonase™
   5168..5243    +  misc_RNA       gRNA scaffold: guide RNA scaffold for the Streptococcus pyogenes CRISPR/Cas9 system
   5255..5276    -  protein_bind   attB2 (fragment): mutant version of attB; recombination site for the Gateway® BP reaction BP Clonase™
   5757..5832    +  misc_RNA       gRNA scaffold: guide RNA scaffold for the Streptococcus pyogenes CRISPR/Cas9 system
   5844..5865    -  protein_bind   attB2 (fragment): mutant version of attB; recombination site for the Gateway® BP reaction BP Clonase™
   5887..5911    -  protein_bind   attB2: mutant version of attB; recombination site for the Gateway® BP reaction BP Clonase™
   5929..5964    -  misc_feature   MCS (fragment): pBluescript multiple cloning site
   5975..6227    +  terminator     NOS terminator: nopaline synthase terminator and poly(A) signal
   6286..6403    -  promoter       NOS promoter (fragment): nopaline synthase promoter
   6527..6551    +  misc_feature   RB T-DNA repeat: right border repeat from nopaline C58 T-DNA
   6661..6910    -  CDS            TcR (fragment): tetracycline efflux protein; tetA; confers resistance to tetracycline
   7016..7666    +  CDS            TetR: tetracycline resistance regulatory protein; tetR
   8025..8215    -  rep_origin     ori (fragment): high-copy-number ColE1/pMB1/pBR322/pUC origin of replication
   8347..8456    +  oriT           oriT: incP origin of transfer
   8489..8860    +  CDS            traJ: oriT-recognizing protein; traJ
   8898..9017    +  CDS            traI (fragment): TRAI6_ECOLX - Experimental evidence at protein level: Swiss-Prot protein existence level 1. The initiation process of transfer DNA synthesis requires the interaction of at least three plasmid-specific components (TraH, I, and J) at the transfer origin resulting in the assembly of a specialised nucleoprotein complex - the relaxosome. Site- and strand-specific cleavage at the transfer origin is dependent on TraI and TraJ. From Escherichia coli.
   9010..9624    +  rep_origin     oriV: origin of replication for the bacterial F plasmid
   9696..9971    +  CDS            klaC (fragment): KLAC_ECOLX - Also known as telB. Protein predicted: Swiss-Prot protein existence level 4. Belongs to the kla operon, which is associated with cryptic tellurite resistance, and IncW plasmid fertility inhibition. From Escherichia coli.
   9974..10168   +  CDS            satA (fragment): STA_BACSU - Also known as yyaR. Experimental evidence at protein level: Swiss-Prot protein existence level 1. Involved in resistance to streptothricin, a broad-spectrum antibiotic produced by streptomycetes. Detoxifies streptothricin via acetylation of the beta amino group of the first beta-lysyl moiety of streptothricin. From Bacillus subtilis (strain 168).
  10167..10316   +  CDS            satA (fragment): STA_BACSU - Also known as yyaR. Experimental evidence at protein level: Swiss-Prot protein existence level 1. Involved in resistance to streptothricin, a broad-spectrum antibiotic produced by streptomycetes. Detoxifies streptothricin via acetylation of the beta amino group of the first beta-lysyl moiety of streptothricin. From Bacillus subtilis (strain 168).
  10325..11092   -  mobile_element IS1: prokaryotic transposable element IS1
  11284..12078   +  CDS            KanR: aminoglycoside phosphotransferase; aphA-3; confers resistance to kanamycin
  12377..13525   +  CDS            trfA: trans-acting replication protein that binds to and activates oriV
  13545..13664   +  CDS            tetR (fragment): TETR1_ECOLX - Experimental evidence at protein level: Swiss-Prot protein existence level 1. TetR is the repressor of the tetracycline resistance element; its N-terminal region forms a helix-turn-helix structure and binds DNA. Binding of tetracycline to TetR reduces the repressor affinity for the tetracycline resistance gene (tetA) promoter operator sites. From Escherichia coli.
  15121..15145   +  misc_feature   LB T-DNA repeat: left border repeat from nopaline C58 T-DNA
  15199..15329   -  CDS            lacI (fragment): lac repressor; lacI; The lac repressor binds to the lac operator to inhibit transcription in E. coli. This inhibition can be relieved by adding lactose or isopropyl-β-D-thiogalactopyranoside (IPTG).
  15330..15630   -  rep_origin     M13 ori (fragment) (sequence partly withheld): M13 bacteriophage origin of replication; arrow indicates direction of (+) strand synthesis
  15628..15783   -  CDS            lacZα (fragment) (sequence partly withheld): LacZα fragment of β-galactosidase; lacZ fragment
  15792..16044   -  terminator     NOS terminator: nopaline synthase terminator and poly(A) signal
  16050..16067   +  misc_feature   MCS (fragment): pUC18/19 multiple cloning site
  16060..16173   -  CDS            bah (fragment): BAH_STRHY - Protein inferred from homology: Swiss-Prot protein existence level 3. This protein removes the N-acetyl group from bialaphos as one of the final steps of the bialaphos biosynthetic pathway. From Streptomyces hygroscopicus.
  16188..16739   -  CDS            BlpR: phosphinothricin acetyltransferase; Streptomyces hygroscopicus bar; confers resistance to bialophos or phosphinothricin
  16764..17105   -  promoter       CaMV 35S promoter: strong constitutive promoter from cauliflower mosaic virus
  17614..17658   -  CDS            lacZα (fragment): LacZα fragment of β-galactosidase; lacZ fragment
  18302..18323   -  misc_feature   MCS (fragment): pBluescript multiple cloning site
>Addgene plasmid #104794 | pSC20 | addgene full sequence | sequence record 202693 | Addgene NGS Result
AAACAAGTTTGTACAAAAAAGCAGGCTCCGAATTCGCCCTTCACCATGGATTACAAGGATGATGATGATA
AGGATTACAAGGATGATGATGATAAGATGGCTCCAAAGAAGAAGAGAAAGGTTGGAATCCACGGAGTTCC
AGCTGCTGATAAGAAGTACTCTATCGGACTTGACATCGGAACCAACTCTGTTGGATGGGCTGTTATCACC
GATGAGTACAAGGTTCCATCTAAGAAGTTCAAGGTTCTTGGAAACACCGATAGACACTCTATCAAGAAGA
ACCTTATCGGTGCTCTTCTTTTCGATTCTGGAGAGACCGCTGAGGCTACCAGATTGAAGAGAACCGCTAG
AAGAAGATACACCAGAAGAAAGAACAGAATCTGCTACCTTCAGGAAATCTTCTCTAACGAGATGGCTAAG
GTTGATGATTCTTTCTTCCACAGACTTGAGGAGTCTTTCCTTGTTGAGGAGGATAAGAAGCACGAGAGAC
ACCCAATCTTCGGAAACATCGTTGATGAGGTTGCTTACCACGAGAAGTACCCAACCATCTACCACCTTAG
AAAGAAGTTGGTTGATTCTACCGATAAGGCTGATCTTAGACTTATCTACCTTGCTCTTGCTCACATGATC
AAGTTCAGAGGACACTTCCTTATCGAGGGAGACCTTAACCCAGATAACTCTGATGTTGATAAGTTGTTCA
TCCAGCTTGTTCAGACCTACAACCAGCTTTTCGAGGAGAACCCAATCAACGCTTCTGGAGTTGATGCTAA
GGCTATCCTTTCTGCTAGACTTTCTAAGTCTCGTAGACTTGAGAACCTTATCGCTCAGCTTCCAGGAGAG
AAGAAGAACGGACTTTTCGGAAACCTTATCGCTCTTTCTCTTGGACTTACCCCAAACTTCAAGTCTAACT
TCGATCTTGCTGAGGATGCTAAGTTGCAGCTTTCTAAGGATACCTACGATGATGATCTTGATAACCTTCT
TGCTCAGATCGGAGATCAGTACGCTGATCTTTTCCTTGCTGCTAAGAACCTTTCTGATGCTATCCTTCTT
TCTGACATCCTTAGAGTTAACACCGAGATCACCAAGGCTCCACTTTCTGCTTCTATGATCAAGAGATACG
ATGAGCACCACCAGGATCTTACCCTTTTGAAGGCTCTTGTTAGACAGCAGCTTCCAGAGAAGTACAAGGA
AATCTTCTTCGATCAGTCTAAGAACGGATACGCTGGATACATCGATGGAGGAGCTTCTCAGGAGGAGTTC
TACAAGTTCATCAAGCCAATCCTTGAGAAGATGGATGGAACCGAGGAGCTTCTTGTTAAGTTGAACAGAG
AGGATCTTCTTAGAAAGCAGAGAACCTTCGATAACGGATCTATCCCACACCAGATCCACCTTGGAGAGCT
TCACGCTATCCTTCGTAGACAGGAGGATTTCTACCCATTCTTGAAGGATAACAGAGAGAAGATCGAGAAG
ATCCTTACCTTCAGAATCCCATACTACGTTGGACCACTTGCTAGAGGAAACTCTCGTTTCGCTTGGATGA
CCAGAAAGTCTGAGGAGACCATCACCCCTTGGAACTTCGAGGAGGTAAGTTTCTGCTTCTACCTTTGATA
TATATATAATAATTATCATTAATTAGTAGTAATATAATATTTCAAATATTTTTTTCAAAATAAAAGAATG
TAGTATATAGCAATTGCTTTTCTGTAGTTTATAAGTGTGTATATTTTAATTTATAACTTTTCTAATATAT
GACCAAAATTTGTTGATGTGCAGGTTGTTGATAAGGGAGCTTCTGCTCAGTCTTTCATCGAGAGAATGAC
CAACTTCGATAAGAACCTTCCAAACGAGAAGGTTCTTCCAAAGCACTCTCTTCTTTACGAGTACTTCACC
GTTTACAACGAGCTTACCAAGGTTAAGTACGTTACCGAGGGAATGAGAAAGCCAGCTTTCCTTTCTGGAG
AGCAGAAGAAGGCTATCGTTGATCTTCTTTTCAAGACCAACAGAAAGGTTACCGTTAAGCAGTTGAAGGA
GGATTACTTCAAGAAGATCGAGTGCTTCGATTCTGTTGAAATCTCTGGAGTTGAGGATAGATTCAACGCT
TCTCTTGGAACCTACCACGATCTTTTGAAGATCATCAAGGATAAGGATTTCCTTGATAACGAGGAGAACG
AGGACATCCTTGAGGACATCGTTCTTACCCTTACCCTTTTCGAGGATAGAGAGATGATCGAGGAGAGACT
CAAGACCTACGCTCACCTTTTCGATGATAAGGTTATGAAGCAGTTGAAGAGAAGAAGATACACCGGATGG
GGTAGACTTTCTCGTAAGTTGATCAACGGAATCAGAGATAAGCAGTCTGGAAAGACCATCCTTGATTTCT
TGAAGTCTGATGGATTCGCTAACAGAAACTTCATGCAGCTTATCCACGATGATTCTCTTACCTTCAAGGA
GGACATCCAGAAGGCTCAGGTTTCTGGACAGGGAGATTCTCTTCACGAGCACATCGCTAACCTTGCTGGA
TCTCCAGCTATCAAGAAGGGAATCCTTCAGACCGTTAAGGTTGTTGATGAGCTTGTTAAGGTTATGGGTA
GACACAAGCCAGAGAACATCGTTATCGAGATGGCTAGAGAGAACCAGACCACCCAGAAGGGACAGAAGAA
CTCTCGTGAGAGAATGAAGAGAATCGAGGAGGGAATCAAGGAGCTTGGATCTCAAATCTTGAAGGAGCAC
CCAGTTGAGAACACCCAGCTTCAGAACGAGAAGTTGTACCTTTACTACCTTCAGAACGGAAGAGATATGT
ACGTTGATCAGGAGCTTGACATCAACAGACTTTCTGATTACGATGTTGATCACATCGTTCCACAGTCTTT
CTTGAAGGATGATTCTATCGATAACAAGGTTCTTACCCGTTCTGATAAGAACAGAGGAAAGTCTGATAAC
GTTCCATCTGAGGAGGTTGTTAAGAAGATGAAGAACTACTGGAGACAGCTTCTTAACGCTAAGTTGATCA
CCCAGAGAAAGTTCGATAACCTTACCAAGGCTGAGAGAGGAGGACTTTCTGAGCTTGATAAGGCTGGATT
CATCAAGAGACAGCTTGTTGAGACCAGACAGATCACCAAGCACGTTGCTCAGATCCTTGATTCTCGTATG
AACACCAAGTACGATGAGAACGATAAGTTGATCAGAGAGGTTAAGGTTATCACCTTGAAGTCTAAGTTGG
TTTCTGATTTCAGAAAGGATTTCCAGTTCTACAAGGTTAGAGAGATCAACAACTACCACCACGCTCACGA
TGCTTACCTTAACGCTGTTGTTGGAACCGCTCTTATCAAGAAGTACCCAAAGTTGGAGTCTGAGTTCGTT
TACGGAGATTACAAGGTTTACGATGTTAGAAAGATGATCGCTAAGTCTGAGCAGGAGATCGGAAAGGCTA
CCGCTAAGTACTTCTTCTACTCTAACATCATGAACTTCTTCAAGACCGAGATCACCCTTGCTAACGGAGA
GATCAGAAAGAGACCACTTATCGAGACCAACGGAGAGACCGGAGAGATCGTTTGGGATAAGGGAAGAGAT
TTCGCTACCGTTAGAAAGGTTCTTTCTATGCCACAGGTTAACATCGTTAAGAAAACCGAGGTTCAGACCG
GAGGATTCTCTAAGGAGTCTATCCTTCCAAAGAGAAACTCTGATAAGTTGATCGCTAGAAAGAAGGATTG
GGACCCAAAGAAGTACGGAGGATTCGATTCTCCAACCGTTGCTTACTCTGTTCTTGTTGTTGCTAAGGTT
GAGAAGGGAAAGTCTAAGAAGTTGAAGTCTGTTAAGGAGCTTCTTGGAATCACCATCATGGAGCGTTCTT
CTTTCGAGAAGAACCCAATCGATTTCCTTGAGGCTAAGGGATACAAGGAGGTTAAGAAGGATCTTATCAT
CAAGTTGCCAAAGTACTCTCTTTTCGAGCTTGAGAACGGAAGAAAGAGAATGCTTGCTTCTGCTGGAGAG
CTTCAGAAGGGAAACGAGCTTGCTCTTCCATCTAAGTACGTTAACTTCCTTTACCTTGCTTCTCACTACG
AGAAGTTGAAGGGATCTCCAGAGGATAACGAGCAGAAGCAGCTTTTCGTTGAGCAGCACAAGCACTACCT
TGATGAGATCATCGAGCAAATCTCTGAGTTCTCTAAGAGAGTTATCCTTGCTGATGCTAACCTTGATAAG
GTTCTTTCTGCTTACAACAAGCACAGAGATAAGCCAATCAGAGAGCAGGCTGAGAACATCATCCACCTTT
TCACCCTTACCAACCTTGGTGCTCCAGCTGCTTTCAAGTACTTCGATACCACCATCGATAGAAAAAGATA
CACCTCTACCAAGGAGGTTCTTGATGCTACCCTTATCCACCAGTCTATCACCGGACTTTACGAGACCAGA
ATCGATCTTTCTCAGCTTGGAGGAGATAAGAGACCAGCTGCTACCAAGAAGGCTGGACAGGCTAAGAAGA
AGAAGTGAGACGTCCGATCGTTCAAACATTTGGCAATAAAGTTTCTTAAGATTGAATCCTGTTGCCGGTC
TTGCGATGATTATCATATAATTTCTGTTGAATTACGTTAAGCATGTAATAATTAACATGTAATGCATGAC
GTTATTTATGAGATGGGTTTTTATGATTAGAGTCCCGCAATTATACATTTAATACGCGATAGAAAACAAA
ATATAGCGCGCAAACTAGGATAAATTATCGCGCGCGGTGTCATCTATGTTACTAGATCGGGAATTGATCC
CCCCTCGACAGCTTCCGGAAAGGGCGAATTCGCAACTTTGTATACAAAAGTTGCCGAGCTCGCGGCCGCA
TGTTGTTGTTACCAGAAAGTAAATAAATGTTCAATCTCTGATGTTCTCAAGTAAGTGAGTTTTATTGGGA
ATAATATTAACTTATGTTCTTCTTGCATTTGATTTCTTTGCCGCTCTCTTCTTCTATCTTAAATCTGTGT
ATACTATTTCACTATTGGGCTTTTTATTAGTCTATAATGGGACTCAAAATAAGGCTTTGGCCCACATCAA
AAAGATAAGTCACAAATCAAAACTAAATTCAGAGTCTTTTCTCCCACATCGGTCACTGTACTCATTTTGT
GTTTGTTTATATATTACACGAACCGATCTTTGGTACGGAAGCCACTGATTCAATTGGGTTTTAGAGCTAG
AAATAGCAAGTTAAAATAAGGCTAGTCCGTTATCAACTTGAAAAAGTGGCACCGAGTCGGTGCTTTTTTT
CTAGACCCAGCTTTCTTGTACAAAGTTGGCATTACCATGGCTTCGTTGAACAACGGAAACTCGACTTGCC
TTCCGCACAATACATCATTTCTTCTTAGCTTTTTTTCTTCTTCTTCGTTCATACAGTTTTTTTTTGTTTA
TCAGCTTACATTTTCTTGAACCGTAGCTTTCGTTTTCTTCTTTTTAACTTTCCATTCGGAGTTTTTGTAT
CTTGTTTCATAGTTTGTCCCAGGATTAGAATGATTAGGCATCGAACCTTCAAGAATTTGATTGAATAAAA
CATCTTCATTCTTAAGATATGAAGATAATCTTCAAAAGGCCCCTGGGAATCTGAAAGAAGAGAAGCAGGC
CCATTTATATGGGAAAGAACAATAGTATTTCTTATATAGGCCCATTTAAGTTGAAAACAATCTTCAAAAG
TCCCACATCGCTTAGATAAGAAAACGAAGCTGAGTTTATATACAGCTAGAGTCGAAGTAGTGATTGGGAT
GCTTACCTCCTGACCAGTTTTAGAGCTAGAAATAGCAAGTTAAAATAAGGCTAGTCCGTTATCAACTTGA
AAAAGTGGCACCGAGTCGGTGCTTTTTTTCTAGACCCAGCTTTCTTGTACAAAGTTGGCATTACTGCAGG
TCGACGACCCAGCTTTCTTGTACAAAGTGGTTCGATAATTCTTAATTAACTAGTTCTAGAGCGGCCGCCA
CCGCGGTGGAGCTCGAATTTCCCCGATCGTTCAAACATTTGGCAATAAAGTTTCTTAAGATTGAATCCTG
TTGCCGGTCTTGCGATGATTATCATATAATTTCTGTTGAATTACGTTAAGCATGTAATAATTAACATGTA
ATGCATGACGTTATTTATGAGATGGGTTTTTATGATTAGAGTCCCGCAATTATACATTTAATACGCGATA
GAAAACAAAATATAGCGCGCAAACTAGGATAAATTATCGCGCGCGGTGTCATCTATGTTACTAGATCGGG
AATTCGTAATCATGGTCATAGCTGTTTCCTGCCTAGTCGGAGCGGCCGCGTCCGTCTAGCTGATAGTGAC
CTTAGGCGACTTTTGAACGCGCAATAATGGTTTCTGACGTATGTGCTTAGCTCATTAAACTCCAGAAACC
CGCGGCTGAGTGGCTCCTTCAACGTTGCGGTTCTGTCAGTTCCAAACGTAAAACGGCTTGTCCCGCGTCA
TCGGCGGGGGTCATAACGTGACTCCCTTAATTCTCCGCTCATGATCAGATTGTCGTTTCCCGCCTTCAGT
TTAAACTATCAGTGTTTGACAGGATATATTGGCGGGTAAACCTAAGAGAAAAGAGCGTTTATTAGAATAA
TCGGATATTTAAAAGGGCGTGAAAAGGTTTATCCGTTCGTCCATTTGTATGTGCATGCCAACCACAGGGT
TCCCCAGATCTGGCGCCGGCCAGCGAGACGAGCAAGATTGGCCGCCGCCCGAAACGATCCGACAGCGCGC
CCAGCACAGGTGCGCAGGCAAATTGCACCAACGCATACAGCGCCAGCAGAATGCCATAGTGGGCGGTGAC
GTCGTTCGAGTGAACCAGATCGCGCAGGAGGCCCGGCAGCACCGGCATAATCAGGCCGATGCCGACAGCG
TCGAGCGCGACAGTGCTCAGAATTACGATCAGGGGTATGTTGGGTTTCACGTCTGGCCTCCGGACCAGCC
TCCGCTGGTCCGATTGAACGCGCGGATTCTTTATCACTGATAAGTTGGTGGACATATTATGTTTATCAGT
GATAAAGTGTCAAGCATGACAAAGTTGCAGCCGAATACAGTGATCCGTGCCGCCCTGGACCTGTTGAACG
AGGTCGGCGTAGACGGTCTGACGACACGCAAACTGGCGGAACGGTTGGGGGTTCAGCAGCCGGCGCTTTA
CTGGCACTTCAGGAACAAGCGGGCGCTGCTCGACGCACTGGCCGAAGCCATGCTGGCGGAGAATCATACG
CATTCGGTGCCGAGAGCCGACGACGACTGGCGCTCATTTCTGATCGGGAATGCCCGCAGCTTCAGGCAGG
CGCTGCTCGCCTACCGCGATGGCGCGCGCATCCATGCCGGCACGCGACCGGGCGCACCGCAGATGGAAAC
GGCCGACGCGCAGCTTCGCTTCCTCTGCGAGGCGGGTTTTTCGGCCGGGGACGCCGTCAATGCGCTGATG
ACAATCAGCTACTTCACTGTTGGGGCCGTGCTTGAGGAGCAGGCCGGCGACAGCGATGCCGGCGAGCGCG
GCGGCACCGTTGAACAGGCTCCGCTCTCGCCGCTGTTGCGGGCCGCGATAGACGCCTTCGACGAAGCCGG
TCCGGACGCAGCGTTCGAGCAGGGACTCGCGGTGATTGTCGATGGATTGGCGAAAAGGAGGCTCGTTGTC
AGGAACGTTGAAGGACCGAGAAAGGGTGACGATTGATCAGGACCGCTGCCGGAGCGCAACCCACTCACTA
CAGCAGAGCCATGTAGACAACATCCCCTCCCCCTTTCCACCGCGTCAGACGCCCGTAGCAGCCCGCTACG
GGCTTTTTCATGCCCTGCCCTAGCGTCCAAGCCTCACGGCCGCGCTCGGCCTCTCTGGCGGCCTTCTGGC
GCTCTTCCGCTTCCTCGCTCACTGACTCGCTGCGCTCGGTCGTTCGGCTGCGGCGAGCGGTATCAGCTCA
CTCAAAGGCGGTAATACGGTTATCCACAGAATCAGGGGATAACGCAGGAAAGAACATGTGAGCAAAAGGC
CAGCAAAAGGCCAGGAACCGTAAAAAGGCCGCGTTGCTGGCGTTTTTCCATAGGCTCCGCCCCCCTGACG
AGCATCACAAAAATCGACGCTCAAGTCAGAGGTGGCGAAACCCGACAGGACTATAAAGATACCAGGCGTT
TCCCCCTGGAAGCTCCCTCGTGCGCTCTCCTGTTCCGACCCTGCCGCTTACCGGATACCTGTCCGCCTTT
CTCCCTTCGGGAAGCGTGGCGCTTTTCCGCTGCATAACCCTGCTTCGGGGTCATTATAGCGATTTTTTCG
GTATATCCATCCTTTTTCGCACGATATACAGGATTTTGCCAAAGGGTTCGTGTAGACTTTCCTTGGTGTA
TCCAACGGCGTCAGCCGGGCAGGATAGGTGAAGTAGGCCCACCCGCGAGCGGGTGTTCCTTCTTCACTGT
CCCTTATTCGCACCTGGCGGTGCTCAACGGGAATCCTGCTCTGCGAGGCTGGCCGGCTACCGCCGGCGTA
ACAGATGAGGGCAAGCGGATGGCTGATGAAACCAAGCCAACCAGGAAGGGCAGCCCACCTATCAAGGTGT
ACTGCCTTCCAGACGAACGAAGAGCGATTGAGGAAAAGGCGGCGGCGGCCGGCATGAGCCTGTCGGCCTA
CCTGCTGGCCGTCGGCCAGGGCTACAAAATCACGGGCGTCGTGGACTATGAGCACGTCCGCGAGCTGGCC
CGCATCAATGGCGACCTGGGCCGCCTGGGCGGCCTGCTGAAACTCTGGCTCACCGACGACCCGCGCACGG
CGCGGTTCGGTGATGCCACGATCCTCGCCCTGCTGGCGAAGATCGAAGAGAAGCAGGACGAGCTTGGCAA
GGTCATGATGGGCGTGGTCCGCCCGAGGGCAGAGCCATGACTTTTTTAGCCGCTAAAACGGCCGGGGGGT
GCGCGTGATTGCCAAGCACGTCCCCATGCGCTCCATCAAGAAGAGCGACTTCGCGGAGCTGGTGAAGTAC
ATCACCGACGAGCAAGGCAAGACCGAGCGCCTTTCCGACGCTCACCGGGCTGGTTGCCCTCGCCGCTGGG
CTGGCGGCCGTCTATGGCCCTGCAAACGCGCCAGAAACGCCGTCGAAGCCGTGTGCGAGACACCGCGGCC
GGCCGCCGGCGTTGTGGATACCTCGCGGAAAACTTGGCCCTCACTGACAGATGAGGGGCGGACGTTGACA
CTTGAGGGGCCGACTCACCCGGCGCGGCGTTGACAGATGAGGGGCAGGCTCGATTTCGGCCGGCGACGTG
GAGCTGGCCAGCCTCGCAAATCGGCGAAAACGCCTGATTTTACGCGAGTTTCCCACAGATGATGTGGACA
AGCCTGGGGATAAGTGCCCTGCGGTATTGACACTTGAGGGGCGCGACTACTGACAGATGAGGGGCGCGAT
CCTTGACACTTGAGGGGCAGAGTGCTGACAGATGAGGGGCGCACCTATTGACATTTGAGGGGCTGTCCAC
AGGCAGAAAATCCAGCATTTGCAAGGGTTTCCGCCCGTTTTTCGGCCACCGCTAACCTGTCTTTTAACCT
GCTTTTAAACCAATATTTATAAACCTTGTTTTTAACCAGGGCTGCGCCCTGTGCGCGTGACCGCGCACGC
CGAAGGGGGGTGCCCCCCCTTCTCGAACCCTCCCGGCCCGCTAACGCGGGCCTCCCATCCCCCCAGGGGC
TGCGCCCCTCGGCCGCGAACGGCCTCACCCCAAAAATGGCAGCGCTGGCAGTCCTTGCCATTGCCGGGAT
CGGGGCAGTAACGGGATGGGCGATCAGCCCGAGCGCGACGCCCGGAAGCATTGACGTGCCGCAGGTGCTG
GCATCGACATTCAGCGACCAGGTGCCGGGCAGTGAGGGCGGCGGCCTGGGTGGCGGCCTGCCCTTCACTT
CGGCCGTCGGGGCATTCACGGACTTCATGGCGGGGCCGGCAATTTTTACCTTGGGCATTCTTGGCATAGT
GGTCGCGGGTGCCGTGCTCGTGTTCGGGGGTGCGATAAACCCAGCGAACCATTTGAGGTGATAGGTAAGA
TTATACCGAGGTATGAAAACGAGAATTGGACCTTTACAGAATTACTCTATGAAGCGCCATATTTAAAAAG
CTACCAAGACGAAGAGGATGAAGAGGATGAGGAGGCAGATTGCCTTGAATATATTGACAATACTGATAAG
ATAATATATCTTTTATATAGAAGATATCGCCGTATGTAAGGATTTCAGGGGGCAAGGCATAGGCAGCGCG
CTTATCAATATATCTATAGAATGGGCAAAGCATAAAAACTTGCATGGACTAATGCTTGAAACCCAGGACA
ATAACCTTATAGCTTGTAAATTCTATCATAATTGGGTAATGACTCCAACTTATTGATAGTGTTTTATGTT
CAGATAATGCCCGATGACTTTGTCATGCAGCTCCACCGATTTTGAGAACGACAGCGACTTCCGTCCCAGC
CGTGCCAGGTGCTGCCTCAGATTCAGGTTATGCCGCTCAATTCGCTGCGTATATCGCTTGCTGATTACGT
GCAGCTTTCCCTTCAGGCGGGATTCATACAGCGGCCAGCCATCCGTCATCCATATCACCACGTCAAAGGG
TGACAGCAGGCTCATAAGACGCCCCAGCGTCGCCATAGTGCGTTCACCGAATACGTGCGCAACAACCGTC
TTCCGGAGACTGTCATACGCGTAAAACAGCCAGCGCTGGCGCGATTTAGCCCCGACATAGCCCCACTGTT
CGTCCATTTCCGCGCAGACGATGACGTCACTGCCCGGCTGTATGCGCGAGGTTACCGACTGCGGCCTGAG
TTTTTTAAGTGACGTAAAATCGTGTTGAGGCCAACGCCCATAATGCGGGCTGTTGCCCGGCATCCAACGC
CATTCATGGCCATATCAATGATTTTCTGGTGCGTACCGGGTTGAGAAGCGGTGTAAGTGAACTGCAGTTG
CCATGTTTTACGGCAGTGAGAGCAGAGATAGCGCTGATGTCCGGCGGTGCTTTTGCCGTTACGCACCACC
CCGTCAGTAGCTGAACAGGAGGGACAGCTGATAGAAACAGAAGCCACTGGAGCACCTCAAAAACACCATC
ATACACTAAATCAGTAAGTTGGCAGCATCACCCATAATTGTGGTTTCAAAATCGGCTCCGTCGATACTAT
GTTATACGCCAACTTTGAAAACAACTTTGAAAAAGCTGTTTTCTGGTATTTAAGGTTTTAGAATGCAAGG
AACAGTGAATTGGAGTTCGTCTTGTTATAATTAGCTTCTTGGGGTATCTTTAAATACTGTAGAAAAGAGG
AAGGAAATAATAAATGGCTAAAATGAGAATATCACCGGAATTGAAAAAACTGATCGAAAAATACCGCTGC
GTAAAAGATACGGAAGGAATGTCTCCTGCTAAGGTATATAAGCTGGTGGGAGAAAATGAAAACCTATATT
TAAAAATGACGGACAGCCGGTATAAAGGGACCACCTATGATGTGGAACGGGAAAAGGACATGATGCTATG
GCTGGAAGGAAAGCTGCCTGTTCCAAAGGTCCTGCACTTTGAACGGCATGATGGCTGGAGCAATCTGCTC
ATGAGTGAGGCCGATGGCGTCCTTTGCTCGGAAGAGTATGAAGATGAACAAAGCCCTGAAAAGATTATCG
AGCTGTATGCGGAGTGCATCAGGCTCTTTCACTCCATCGACATATCGGATTGTCCCTATACGAATAGCTT
AGACAGCCGCTTAGCCGAATTGGATTACTTACTGAATAACGATCTGGCCGATGTGGATTGCGAAAACTGG
GAAGAAGACACTCCATTTAAAGATCCGCGCGAGCTGTATGATTTTTTAAAGACGGAAAAGCCCGAAGAGG
AACTTGTCTTTTCCCACGGCGACCTGGGAGACAGCAACATCTTTGTGAAAGATGGCAAAGTAAGTGGCTT
TATTGATCTTGGGAGAAGCGGCAGGGCGGACAAGTGGTATGACATTGCCTTCTGCGTCCGGTCGATCAGG
GAGGATATCGGGGAAGAACAGTATGTCGAGCTATTTTTTGACTTACTGGGGATCAAGCCTGATTGGGAGA
AAATAAAATATTATATTTTACTGGATGAATTGTTTTAGTACCTAGATGTGGCGCAACGATGCCGGCGACA
AGCAGGAGCGCACCGACTTCTTCCGCATCAAGTGTTTTGGCTCTCAGGCCGAGGCCCACGGCAAGTATTT
GGGCAAGGGGTCGCTGGTATTCGTGCAGGGCAAGATTCGGAATACCAAGTACGAGAAGGACGGCCAGACG
GTCTACGGGACCGACTTCATTGCCGATAAGGTGGATTATCTGGACACCAAGGCACCAGGCGGGTCAAATC
AGGAATAAGGGCACATTGCCCCGGCGTGAGTCGGGGCAATCCCGCAAGGAGGGTGAATGAATCGGACGTT
TGACCGGAAGGCATACAGGCAAGAACTGATCGACGCGGGGTTTTCCGCCGAGGATGCCGAAACCATCGCA
AGCCGCACCGTCATGCGTGCGCCCCGCGAAACCTTCCAGTCCGTCGGCTCGATGGTCCAGCAAGCTACGG
CCAAGATCGAGCGCGACAGCGTGCAACTGGCTCCCCCTGCCCTGCCCGCGCCATCGGCCGCCGTGGAGCG
TTCGCGTCGTCTCGAACAGGAGGCGGCAGGTTTGGCGAAGTCGATGACCATCGACACGCGAGGAACTATG
ACGACCAAGAAGCGAAAAACCGCCGGCGAGGACCTGGCAAAACAGGTCAGCGAGGCCAAGCAGGCCGCGT
TGCTGAAACACACGAAGCAGCAGATCAAGGAAATGCAGCTTTCCTTGTTCGATATTGCGCCGTGGCCGGA
CACGATGCGAGCGATGCCAAACGACACGGCCCGCTCTGCCCTGTTCACCACGCGCAACAAGAAAATCCCG
CGCGAGGCGCTGCAAAACAAGGTCATTTTCCACGTCAACAAGGACGTGAAGATCACCTACACCGGCGTCG
AGCTGCGGGCCGACGATGACGAACTGGTGTGGCAGCAGGTGTTGGAGTACGCGAAGCGCACCCCTATCGG
CGAGCCGATCACCTTCACGTTCTACGAGCTTTGCCAGGACCTGGGCTGGTCGATCAATGGCCGGTATTAC
ACGAAGGCCGAGGAATGCCTGTCGCGCCTACAGGCGACGGCGATGGGCTTCACGTCCGACCGCGTTGGGC
ACCTGGAATCGGTGTCGCTGCTGCACCGCTTCCGCGTCCTGGACCGTGGCAAGAAAACGTCCCGTTGCCA
GGTCCTGATCGACGAGGAAATCGTCGTGCTGTTTGCTGGCGACCACTACACGAAATTCATATGGGAGAAG
TACCGCAAGCTGTCGCCGACGGCCCGACGGATGTTCGACTATTTCAGCTCGCACCGGGAGCCGTACCCGC
TCAAGCTGGAAACCTTCCGCCTCATGTGCGGATCGGATTCCACCCGCGTGAAGAAGTGGCGCGAGCAGGT
CGGCGAAGCCTGCGAAGAGTTGCGAGGCAGCGGCCTGGTGGAACACGCCTGGGTCAATGATGACCTGGTG
CATTGCAAACGCTAGGGCCTTGTGGGGTCAGTTCCGGCTGGGGGTTCAGCAGCCAGCGCTTTACTGGCAT
TTCAGGAACAAGCGGGCACTGCTCGACGCACTTGCTTCGCTCAGTATCGCTCGGGACGCACGGCGCGCTC
TACGAACTGCCGATAAACAGAGGATTAAAATTGACAATTGTGATTAAGGCTCAGATTCGACGGCTTGGAG
CGGCCGACGTGCAGGATTTCCGCGAGATCCGATTGTCGGCCCTGAAGAAAGCTCCAGAGATGTTCGGGTC
CGTTTACGAGCACGAGGAGAAAAAGCCCATGGAGGCGTTCGCTGAACGGTTGCGAGATGCCGTGGCATTC
GGCGCCTACATCGACGGCGAGATCATTGGGCTGTCGGTCTTCAAACAGGAGGACGGCCCCAAGGACGCTC
ACAAGGCGCATCTGTCCGGCGTTTTCGTGGAGCCCGAACAGCGAGGCCGAGGGGTCGCCGGTATGCTGCT
GCGGGCGTTGCCGGCGGGTTTATTGCTCGTGATGATCGTCCGACAGATTCCAACGGGAATCTGGTGGATG
CGCATCTTCATCCTCGGCGCACTTAATATTTCGCTATTCTGGAGCTTGTTGTTTATTTCGGTCTACCGCC
TGCCGGGCGGGGTCGCGGCGACGGTAGGCGCTGTGCAGCCGCTGATGGTCGTGTTCATCTCTGCCGCTCT
GCTAGGTAGCCCGATACGATTGATGGCGGTCCTGGGGGCTATTTGCGGAACTGCGGGCGTGGCGCTGTTG
GTGTTGACACCAAACGCAGCGCTAGATCCTGTCGGCGTCGCAGCGGGCCTGGCGGGGGCGGTTTCCATGG
CGTTCGGAACCGTGCTGACCCGCAAGTGGCAACCTCCCGTGCCTCTGCTCACCTTTACCGCCTGGCAACT
GGCGGCCGGAGGACTTCTGCTCGTTCCAGTAGCTTTAGTGTTTGATCCGCCAATCCCGATGCCTACAGGA
ACCAATGTTCTCGGCCTGGCGTGGCTCGGCCTGATCGGAGCGGGTTTAACCTACTTCCTTTGGTTCCGGG
GGATCTCGCGACTCGAACCTACAGTTGTTTCCTTACTGGGCTTTCTCAGCCCCAGATCTGGGGTCGATCA
GCCGGGGATGCATCAGGCCGACAGTCGGAACTTCGGGTCCCCGACCTGTACCATTCGGTGAGCAATGGAT
AGGGGAGTTGATATCGTCAACGTTCACTTCTAAAGAAATAGCGCCACTCAGCTTCCTCAGCGGCTTTATC
CAGCGATTTCCTATTATGTCGGCATAGTTCTCAAGATCGACAGCCTGTCACGGTTAAGCGAGAAATGAAT
AAGAAGGCTGATAATTCGGATCTCTGCGAGGGAGATGATATTTGATCACAGGCAGCAACGCTCTGTCATC
GTTACAATCAACATGCTACCCTCCGCGAGATCATCCGTGTTTCAAACCCGGCAGCTTAGTTGCCGTTCTT
CCGAATAGCATCGGTAACATGAGCAAAGTCTGCCGCCTTACAACGGCTCTCCCGCTGACGCCGTCCCGGA
CTGATGGGCTGCCTGTATCGAGTGGTGATTTTGTGCCGAGCTGCCGGTCGGGGAGCTGTTGGCTGGCTGG
TGGCAGGATATATTGTGGTGTAAACAAATTGACGCTTAGACAACTTAATAACACATTGCGGACGTTTTTA
ATGTACTGGGGTGGTTTTTCTTTTCACCAGTGAGACGGGCAACAGCTGATTGCCCTTCACCGCCTGGCCC
TGAGAGAGTTGCAGCAAGCGGTCCACGCTGGTTTGCCCCAGCAGGCGAAAATCCTGTTTGATGGTGGTTC
CGAAATCGGCAAAATCCCTTATAAATCAAAAGAATAGCCCGAGATAGGGT
[37 nt withheld, positions 15381-15417]
AAAGAACGTGGACTCCAACGTCAAAGG
[141 nt withheld, positions 15445-15585]
G
[44 nt withheld, positions 15587-15630]
CATTCAGGCTGCGCAACTGTTGGGAAGGGCGATCGGTGCGGGCCTCTTCGCTATTACGCCAGCTGGCGAA
AGGGGGATGTGCTGCAAGGCGATTAAGTTGGGTAACGCCAGGGTTTTCCCAGTCACGACGTTGTAAAACG
ACGGCCAGTGAATTAATTCCCGATCTAGTAACATAGATGACACCGCGCGCGATAATTTATCCTAGTTTGC
GCGCTATATTTTGTTTTCTATCGCGTATTAAATGTATAATTGCGGGACTCTAATCATAAAAACCCATCTC
ATAAATAACGTCATGCATTACATGTTAATTATTACATGCTTAACGTAATTCAACAGAAATTATATGATAA
TCATCGCAAGACCGGCAACAGGATTCAATCTTAAGAAACTTTATTGCCAAATGTTTGAACGATCGGGGAA
ATTCGAGCTCGGTACCCCCTCCTGGGCACGGTCGTACGCGATCCGCCGCGGTTCCACCTCACCATTGCGG
GTATGCCAGTTGAGTTCGATGAGTTCCCGTACCAGCTCCAACTCGGGCGATGCCACGCGCACTCCGTTCA
GATCTCGGTGACGGGCAGGACCGGACGGGGCGGTACCGGCAGGCTGAAGTCCAGCTGCCAGAAACCCACG
TCATGCCAGTTCCCGTGCTTGAAGCCGGCCGCCCGCAGCATGCCGCGGGGGGCATATCCGAGCGCCTCGT
GCATGCGCACGCTCGGGTCGTTGGGCAGCCCGATGACAGCGACCACGCTCTTGAAGCCCTGTGCCTCCAG
GGACTTCAGCAGGTGGGTGTAGAGCGTGGAGCCCAGTCCCGTCCGCTGGTGGCGGGGGGAGACGTACACG
GTCGACTCGGCCGTCCAGTCGTAGGCGTTGCGTGCCTTCCAGGGGCCCGCGTAGGCGATGCCGGCGACCT
CGCCGTCCACCTCGGCGACGAGCCAGGGATAGCGCTCCCGCAGACGGACGAGGTCGTCCGTCCACTCCTG
CGGTTCCTGCGGCTCGGTACGGAAGTTGACCGTGCTTGTCTCGATGTAGTGGTTGACGATGGTGCAGACC
GCCGGCATGTCCGCCTCGGTGGCACGGCGGATGTCGGCCGGGCGTCGTTCTGGGCTCATGGATCCTCTAG
AGTCCCCCGTGTTCTCTCCAAATGAAATGAACTTCCTTATATAGAGGAAGGGTCTTGCGAAGGATAGTGG
GATTGTGCGTCATCCCTTACGTCAGTGGAGATATCACATCAATCCACTTGCTTTGAAGACGTGGTTGGAA
CGTCTTCTTTTTCCACGATGCTCCTCGTGGGTGGGGGTCCATCTTTGGGACCACTGTCGGCAGAGGCATC
TTCAACGATGGCCTTTCCTTTATCGCAATGATGGCATTTGTAGGAGCCACCTTCCTTTTCCACTATCTTC
ACAATAAAGTGACAGATAGCTGGGCAATGGAATCCGAGGAGGTTTCCGGATATTACCCTTTGTTGAAAAG
TCTCAATTGCCCTTTGGTCTTCTGAGACTGTATCTTTGATATTTTTGGAGTAGACAAGTGTGTCGTGCTC
CACCATGTTGACGAAGATTTTCTTCTTGTCATTGAGTCGTAAGAGACTCTGTATGAACTGTTCGCCAGTC
TTTACGGCGAGTTCTGTTAGGTCCTCTATTTGAATCTTTGACTCCATGGCCTTTGATTCAGTGGGAACTA
CCTTTTTAGAGACTCCAATCTCTATTACTTGCCTTGGTTTGTGAAGCAAGCCTTGAATCGTCCATACTGG
AATAGTACTTCTGATCTTGAGAAATATATCTTTCTCTGTGTTCTTGATGCAGTTAGTCCTGAATCTTTTG
ACTGCATCTTTAACCTTCTTGGGAAGGTATTTGATTTCCTGGAGATTATTGCTCGGGTAGATCGTCTTGA
TGAGACCTGCTGCGTAAGCCTCTCTAACCATCTGTGGGTTAGCATTCTTTCTGAAATTGAAAAGGCTAAT
CTGGGGACCTGCAGGGGCAATACCGCCAGGGTTTTCCCAGTCACGACGTTGTAAAACGACGGCCAGTGCC
AAGCTTTCGACGAGTCAGTAATAAACGGCGTCAAAGTGGTTGCAGCCGGCACACACGAGTCGTGTTTATC
AACTCAAAGCACAAATACTTTTCCTCAACCTAAAAATAAGGCAATTAGCCAAAAACAACTTTGCGTGTAA
ACAACGCTCAATACACGTGTCATTTTATTATTAGCTATTGCTTCACCGCCTTAGCTTTCTCGTGACCTAG
TCGTCCTCGTCTTTTCTTCTTCTTCTTCTATAAAACAATACCCAAAGAGCTCTTCTTCTTCACAATTCAG
ATTTCAATTTCTCAAAATCTTAAAAACTTTCTCTCAATTCTCTCTACCGTGATCAAGGTAAATTTCTGTG
TTCCTTATTCTCTCAAAATCTTCGATTTTGTTTTCGTTCGATCCCAATTTCGTATATGTTCTTTGGTTTA
GATTCTGTTAATCTTAGATCGAAGACGATTTTCTGGGTTTGATCGTTAGATATCATCTTAATTCTCGATT
AGGGTTTCATAGATATCATCCGATTTGTTCAAATAATTTGAGTTTTGTCGAATAATTACTCTTCGATTTG
TGATTTCTATCTAGATCTGGTGTTAGTTTCTAGTTTGTGCGATCGAATTTGTAGATTAATCTGAGTTTTT
CTGATTAACAGGGTACCGGGCCCCCCCTCGAGGCGCGCCAAGCTATC
